Addgene plasmid #127847: pUCmini-iCAP-PHP.V1
Purpose: non-standard AAV2 rep-AAV-PHP.V1 cap plasmid with AAV cap expression controlled by a tTA-TRE amplification system
Depositing lab: Viviana Gradinaru. Depositing organization: California Institute of Technology. Publication: Multiplexed Cre-dependent selection yields systemic AAVs for targeting distinct brain cell types. Ravindra Kumar S, Miles TF, Chen X, Brown D, Dobreva T, Huang Q, Ding X, Luo Y, Einarsson PH, Greenbaum A, Jang MJ, Deverman BE, Gradinaru V. Nat Methods. 2020 May;17(5):541-550. doi: 10.1038/s41592-020-0799-7. Epub 2020 Apr 20. PubMed 32313222.
Backbone
  Vector backbone: pUC57-mini
  Backbone size w/o insert (bp): 6314
  Vector type: Mammalian Expression, AAV
Growth in bacteria
  Bacterial resistance: Ampicillin, 100 μg/mL
  Growth temperature: 37°C
  Growth strain: NEB Stable
  Copy number: Unknown
Gene/Insert
  Gene/Insert name: Synthetic construct isolate AAV-PHP.V1 VP1 gene (alt name: AAV-PHP.V1 Cap)
  Species: Synthetic
  Insert size (bp): 2229
  Promoter: p41
  Cloning method: Gibson Cloning
Terms and licenses: Academic/Nonprofit Terms; Industry Terms: Not Available to Industry
Depositor comments: Please note that this is a non-standard rep-cap construct. It uses a tTA-TRE amplification loop to increase Capsid expression and AAV production. We find that this system increases AAV titers 1.5-5 fold (Ben Deverman, Bryan Simpson and Paul Patterson, unpublished data). This is a tet-off system, so no dox or tet is needed to turn it on. It can be used like any other rep-cap plasmid. This system should only present a problem if the rAAV genome to be packaged has a tet responsive element that directs expression of a protein that affected the health of the production cells. The introduction of an XbaI restriction site for ease of cloning introduces a K449R mutation, which does not have an overt effect on vector production or transduction.
How to cite: pUCmini-iCAP-PHP.V1 was a gift from Viviana Gradinaru (Addgene plasmid # 127847 ; http://n2t.net/addgene:127847 ; RRID:Addgene_127847)
