[The description below was written by a language model from this plasmid's Addgene catalogue record and pLannotate feature annotations shown in this document.]
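Description:
pUCmini-iCAP-PHP.V1 is an AAV packaging (rep-cap) plasmid built on the pUC57-mini backbone and used in mammalian producer cells to supply AAV2 replication proteins and the engineered AAV-PHP.V1 capsid in trans. It is propagated in E. coli through a high-copy ColE1/pUC-type origin and selected with ampicillin via the β-lactamase gene and its native promoter. No ITRs are annotated, consistent with a helper plasmid that is not itself packaged. Remnants of lacZα, T7 and SP6 promoters and a multiple cloning site are cloning-vector leftovers.

The layout departs from a standard rep-cap arrangement. An AAV2 Rep78 reading frame is followed by a tetracycline-controlled transactivator with VP16-derived minimal activation domains and a bGH polyadenylation signal. The automated annotation labels this as an rtTA3 fragment, but the depositor describes the system as tet-off (tTA), so no doxycycline or tetracycline is needed. Downstream lies an array of tet operator repeats (a TRE), then a partial Rep52 segment, which in AAV contains the region of the p41 promoter recorded for the insert, and finally the 2,229 bp synthetic VP1 reading frame encoding the PHP.V1 capsid. The annotation matches it to AAV2 VP1 only by homology. The transactivator acts on the TRE to form an amplification loop that raises capsid expression, which the depositor reports increases AAV titers 1.5 to 5 fold.

It can be used like any other rep-cap plasmid to produce recombinant AAV with the PHP.V1 capsid, a variant from a Cre-dependent selection for systemic vectors targeting distinct brain cell types. The depositor cautions that problems could arise if the packaged genome carries a tet-responsive element driving a protein harmful to producer cells. An XbaI site added for cloning creates a K449R change with no overt effect on production or transduction.
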