Features (pLannotate 1.2.2; 22 found; start..end, strand, type, name):
     14..132     -  CDS            lacZα (fragment): LacZα fragment of β-galactosidase; lacZ fragment
    140..158     +  promoter       T7 promoter: promoter for bacteriophage T7 RNA polymerase
    239..2101    +  CDS            Rep78: REP78_AAV2S - Experimental evidence at protein level: Swiss-Prot protein existence level 1. Plays an essential role in the initiation of viral DNA synthesis. Binds specifically to an inverted terminal repeat element (ITR) on the 3' and 5' ends of the viral DNA, where it cleaves a site specifically to generate a priming site for initiation of the synthesis of a complementary strand. Plays also a role as transcriptional regulator, DNA helicase and as key factors in site-specific integration of the viral genome. Regulates host PKA activity by interacting with host PRKX as a mechanism of interferi
   2142..2818    +  CDS            rtTA3 (fragment): reverse tetracycline transactivator 3 activates expression from Tet-responsive promoters in the presence of doxycycline
   2748..2858    +  CDS            VP48: 3 tandem repeats of the minimal activation domain of herpes simplex virus VP16 (Cheng et al., 2013)
   2897..2915    -  promoter       SP6 promoter: promoter for bacteriophage SP6 RNA polymerase
   2941..3165    +  polyA_signal   bGH poly(A) signal: bovine growth hormone polyadenylation signal
   3169..3190    +  promoter       SV40 promoter (fragment): SV40 enhancer and early promoter
   3226..3246    +  promoter       tight TRE promoter (fragment): Tet-responsive promoter PTight, consisting of seven tet operator sequences followed by the minimal CMV promoter
   3263..3283    +  promoter       tight TRE promoter (fragment): Tet-responsive promoter PTight, consisting of seven tet operator sequences followed by the minimal CMV promoter
   3300..3320    +  promoter       tight TRE promoter (fragment): Tet-responsive promoter PTight, consisting of seven tet operator sequences followed by the minimal CMV promoter
   3337..3357    +  promoter       tight TRE promoter (fragment): Tet-responsive promoter PTight, consisting of seven tet operator sequences followed by the minimal CMV promoter
   3374..3394    +  promoter       tight TRE promoter (fragment): Tet-responsive promoter PTight, consisting of seven tet operator sequences followed by the minimal CMV promoter
   3411..3431    +  promoter       tight TRE promoter (fragment): Tet-responsive promoter PTight, consisting of seven tet operator sequences followed by the minimal CMV promoter
   3448..3468    +  promoter       tight TRE promoter (fragment): Tet-responsive promoter PTight, consisting of seven tet operator sequences followed by the minimal CMV promoter
   3485..3505    +  promoter       tight TRE promoter (fragment): Tet-responsive promoter PTight, consisting of seven tet operator sequences followed by the minimal CMV promoter
   3511..4128    +  CDS            Rep52 (fragment): REP52_AAV2S - Experimental evidence at protein level: Swiss-Prot protein existence level 1. Plays a critical role during packaging of viral DNA into empty capsids, where they are thought to be part of the packaging motor complex. The single stranded genomic DNA is packaged in a 3' to 5' direction and requires the association between viral DNA and Rep40. Regulates host PKA activity by interacting with host PRKX as a mechanism to interfere with helper virus propagation and to promote its own replication. From Adeno-associated virus 2 (isolate Srivastava/1982) (AAV-2).
   4148..6376    +  CDS            VP1: CAPSD_AAV2S - Experimental evidence at protein level: Swiss-Prot protein existence level 1. Capsid protein self-assembles to form an icosahedral capsid with a T=1 symmetry, about 22 nm in diameter, and consisting of 60 copies of three size variants of the capsid protein VP1, VP2 and VP3 which differ in their N-terminus. The capsid encapsulates the genomic ssDNA. Binds to host cell heparan sulfate and uses host ITGA5-ITGB1 as coreceptor on the cell surface to provide virion attachment to target cell. This attachment induces virion internalization predominantly through clathrin-dependent endocyt
   6671..6699    -  misc_feature   MCS (fragment): pBluescript multiple cloning site
   6788..7376    -  rep_origin     ori: high-copy-number ColE1/pMB1/pBR322/pUC origin of replication
   7547..8407    -  CDS            AmpR: β-lactamase; bla; confers resistance to ampicillin, carbenicillin, and related antibiotics
   8408..8512    -  promoter       AmpR promoter: bla
>Addgene plasmid #127847 | pUCmini-iCAP-PHP.V1 | addgene full sequence | sequence record 250419 | Addgene NGS Result
CCAATGATACGCGTCGGTGCGGGCCTCTTCGCTATTACGCCAGCTGGCGAAAGGGGGATGTGCTGCAAGG
CGATTAAGTTGGGTAACGCCAGGGTTTTCCCAGTCACGACGTTGTAAAACGACGGCCAGTGAGCGCGCGT
AATACGACTCACTATAGGGCGAATTGGGTACATCGACGGTATCGGGGGAGCTCGCAGGGTCTCCATTTTG
AAGCGGGAGGTTTGAACGCGCAGCCGCCATGCCGGGGTTTTACGAGATTGTGATTAAGGTCCCCAGCGAC
CTTGACGAGCATCTGCCCGGCATTTCTGACAGCTTTGTGAACTGGGTGGCCGAGAAGGAATGGGAGTTGC
CGCCAGATTCTGACATGGATCTGAATCTGATTGAGCAGGCACCCCTGACCGTGGCCGAGAAGCTGCAGCG
CGACTTTCTGACGGAATGGCGCCGTGTGAGTAAGGCCCCGGAGGCTCTTTTCTTTGTGCAATTTGAGAAG
GGAGAGAGCTACTTCCACATGCACGTGCTCGTGGAAACCACCGGGGTGAAATCCATGGTTTTGGGACGTT
TCCTGAGTCAGATTCGCGAAAAACTGATTCAGAGAATTTACCGCGGGATCGAGCCGACTTTGCCAAACTG
GTTCGCGGTCACAAAGACCAGAAATGGCGCCGGAGGCGGGAACAAGGTGGTGGATGAGTGCTACATCCCC
AATTACTTGCTCCCCAAAACCCAGCCTGAGCTCCAGTGGGCGTGGACTAATATGGAACAGTATTTAAGCG
CCTGTTTGAATCTCACGGAGCGTAAACGGTTGGTGGCGCAGCATCTGACGCACGTGTCGCAGACGCAGGA
GCAGAACAAAGAGAATCAGAATCCCAATTCTGATGCGCCGGTGATCAGATCAAAAACTTCAGCCAGGTAC
ATGGAGCTGGTCGGGTGGCTCGTGGACAAGGGGATTACCTCGGAGAAGCAGTGGATCCAGGAGGACCAGG
CCTCATACATCTCCTTCAATGCGGCCTCCAACTCGCGGTCCCAAATCAAGGCTGCCTTGGACAATGCGGG
AAAGATTATGAGCCTGACTAAAACCGCCCCCGACTACCTGGTGGGCCAGCAGCCCGTGGAGGACATTTCC
AGCAATCGGATTTATAAAATTTTGGAACTAAACGGGTACGATCCCCAATATGCGGCTTCCGTCTTTCTGG
GATGGGCCACGAAAAAGTTCGGCAAGAGGAACACCATCTGGCTGTTTGGGCCTGCAACTACCGGGAAGAC
CAACATCGCGGAGGCCATAGCCCACACTGTGCCCTTCTACGGGTGCGTAAACTGGACCAATGAGAACTTT
CCCTTCAACGACTGTGTGGACAAGATGGTGATCTGGTGGGAGGAGGGGAAGATGACCGCCAAGGTCGTGG
AGTCGGCCAAAGCCATTCTCGGAGGAAGCAAGGTGCGCGTGGACCAGAAATGCAAGTCCTCGGCCCAGAT
AGACCCGACTCCCGTGATCGTCACCTCCAACACCAATATGTGCGCCGTGATTGACGGGAACTCAACGACC
TTCGAACACCAGCAGCCGTTGCAAGACCGGATGTTCAAATTTGAACTCACCCGCCGTCTGGATCATGACT
TTGGGAAGGTCACCAAGCAGGAAGTCAAAGACTTTTTCCGGTGGGCAAAGGATCACGTGGTTGAGGTGGA
GCATGAATTCTACGTCAAAAAGGGTGGAGCCAAGAAAAGACCCGCCCCCAGTGACGCAGATATAAGTGAG
CCCAAACGGGTGCGCGAGTCAGTTGCGCAGCCATCGACGTCAGACGCGGAAGCTTCGATCAACTACGCGG
ACAGGTACCAAAACAAATGTTCTCGTCACGTGGGCATGAATCTGATGCTGTTTCCCTGCAGACAATGCGA
GAGACTGAATCAGAATTCAAATATCTGCTTCACTCACGGTGTCAAAGACTGTTTAGAGTGCTTTCCCGTG
TCAGAATCTCAACCCGTTTCTGTCGTCAAAAAGGCGTATCAGAAACTGTGCTACATTCATCACATCATGG
GAAAGGTGCCAGACGCTTGCACTGCTTGCGACCTGGTCAATGTGGACTTGGATGACTGTGTTTCTGAACA
ATAAATGACTTAAACCAGGTATGAGTCGGCTGGATAAATCTAAAGTCATAAACGGCGCTCTGGAATTACT
CAATGAAGTCGGTATCGAAGGCCTGACGACAAGGAAACTCGCTCAAAAGCTGGGAGTTGAGCAGCCTACC
CTGTACTGGCACGTGAAGAACAAGCGGGCCCTGCTCGATGCCCTGGCCATCGAGATGCTGGACAGGCATC
ATACCCACTTCTGCCCCCTGGAAGGCGAGTCATGGCAAGACTTTCTGCGGAACAACGCCAAGTCATTCCG
CTGTGCTCTCCTCTCACATCGCGACGGGGCTAAAGTGCATCTCGGCACCCGCCCAACAGAGAAACAGTAC
GAAACCCTGGAAAATCAGCTCGCGTTCCTGTGTCAGCAAGGCTTCTCCCTGGAGAACGCACTGTACGCTC
TGTCCGCCGTGGGCCACTTTACACTGGGCTGCGTATTGGAGGAACAGGAGCATCAAGTAGCAAAAGAGGA
AAGAGAGACACCTACCACCGATTCTATGCCCCCACTTCTGAGACAAGCAATTGAGCTGTTCGACCGGCAG
GGAGCCGAACCTGCCTTCCTTTTCGGCCTGGAACTAATCATATGTGGCCTGGAGAAACAGCTAAAGTGCG
AAAGCGGCGGGCCGGCCGACGCCCTTGACGATTTTGACTTAGACATGCTCCCAGCCGATGCCCTTGACGA
CTTTGACCTTGATATGCTGCCTGCTGACGCTCTTGACGATTTTGACCTTGACATGCTCCCCGGGTAAATG
CATGAATTCGATCTAGAGGGCCCTATTCTATAGTGTCACCTAAATGCTAGAGCTCGCTGATCAGCCTCGA
CTGTGCCTTCTAGTTGCCAGCCATCTGTTGTTTGCCCCTCCCCCGTGCCTTCCTTGACCCTGGAAGGTGC
CACTCCCACTGTCCTTTCCTAATAAAATGAGGAAATTGCATCGCATTGTCTGAGTAGGTGTCATTCTATT
CTGGGGGGTGGGGTGGGGCAGGACAGCAAGGGGGAGGATTGGGAAGACAATAGCAGGCATGCTGGGGATG
CGGTGGGCTCTATGGCTTCTGAGGCGGAAAGAACCAGCTGGGGCTCGAATCAAGCTATCAAGTGCCACCT
GACGTCTCCCTATCAGTGATAGAGAAGTCGACACGTCTCGAGCTCCCTATCAGTGATAGAGAAGGTACGT
CTAGAACGTCTCCCTATCAGTGATAGAGAAGTCGACACGTCTCGAGCTCCCTATCAGTGATAGAGAAGGT
ACGTCTAGAACGTCTCCCTATCAGTGATAGAGAAGTCGACACGTCTCGAGCTCCCTATCAGTGATAGAGA
AGGTACGTCTAGAACGTCTCCCTATCAGTGATAGAGAAGTCGACACGTCTCGAGCTCCCTATCAGTGATA
GAGAAGGTACCCCCTATATAAGCAGAGAGATCTGTTCAAATTTGAACTGACTAAGCGGCTCCCGCCAGAT
TTTGGCAAGATTACTAAGCAGGAAGTCAAGGACTTTTTTGCTTGGGCAAAGGTCAATCAGGTGCCGGTGA
CTCACGAGTTTAAAGTTCCCAGGGAATTGGCGGGAACTAAAGGGGCGGAGAAATCTCTAAAACGCCCACT
GGGTGACGTCACCAATACTAGCTATAAAAGTCTGGAGAAGCGGGCCAGGCTCTCATTTGTTCCCGAGACG
CCTCGCAGTTCAGACGTGACTGTTGATCCCGCTCCTCTGCGACCGCTAGCTTCGATCAACTACGCAGACA
GGTACCAAAACAAGTGTTCTCGTCACGTGGGCATTAATCTGATTCTGTTTCCCTGCAGACAATGCGAGAG
AATGAATCAGAACTCAAATATCTGCTTCACTCACGGACAGAAAGACTGTTTAGAGTGCTTTCCCGTGTCA
GAATCTCAACCCGTTTCTGTCGTCAAAAAGGCGTATCAGAAACTGTGCTACATTCATCATATCATGGGAA
AGGTGCCAGACGCTTGCACTGCCTGCGATCTGGTCAATGTGGATTTGGATGACTGCATCTTTGAACAATA
AATGACTTAAGCCAGGTATGGCTGCCGATGGTTATCTTCCAGATTGGCTCGAGGACAACCTTAGTGAAGG
AATTCGCGAGTGGTGGGCTTTGAAACCTGGAGCCCCTCAACCCAAGGCAAATCAACAACATCAAGACAAC
GCTAGAGGTCTTGTGCTTCCGGGTTACAAATACCTTGGACCCGGCAACGGACTCGACAAGGGGGAGCCGG
TCAACGCAGCAGACGCGGCGGCCCTCGAGCACGACAAAGCCTACGACCAGCAGCTCAAGGCCGGAGACAA
CCCGTACCTCAAGTACAACCACGCCGACGCCGAGTTCCAGGAGCGGCTCAAAGAAGATACGTCTTTTGGG
GGCAACCTCGGGCGAGCAGTCTTCCAGGCCAAAAAGAGGCTTCTTGAACCTCTTGGTCTGGTTGAGGAAG
CGGCTAAGACGGCTCCTGGAAAGAAGAGGCCTGTAGAGCAGTCTCCTCAGGAACCGGACTCCTCCGCGGG
TATTGGCAAATCGGGTGCACAGCCCGCTAAAAAGAGACTCAATTTCGGTCAGACTGGCGACACAGAGTCA
GTCCCAGACCCTCAACCAATCGGAGAACCTCCCGCAGCCCCCTCAGGTGTGGGATCTCTTACAATGGCTT
CAGGTGGTGGCGCACCAGTGGCAGACAATAACGAAGGTGCCGATGGAGTGGGTAGTTCCTCGGGAAATTG
GCATTGCGATTCCCAATGGCTGGGGGACAGAGTCATCACCACCAGCACCCGAACCTGGGCCCTGCCCACC
TACAACAATCACCTCTACAAGCAAATCTCCAACAGCACATCTGGAGGATCTTCAAATGACAACGCCTACT
TCGGCTACAGCACCCCCTGGGGGTATTTTGACTTCAACAGATTCCACTGCCACTTCTCACCACGTGACTG
GCAGCGACTCATCAACAACAACTGGGGATTCCGGCCTAAGCGACTCAACTTCAAGCTCTTTAACATTCAG
GTCAAAGAGGTTACGGACAACAATGGAGTCAAGACCATCGCCAATAACCTTACCAGCACGGTCCAGGTCT
TCACGGACTCAGACTATCAGCTCCCGTACGTGCTCGGGTCGGCTCACGAGGGCTGCCTCCCGCCGTTCCC
AGCGGACGTTTTCATGATTCCTCAGTACGGGTATCTGACGCTTAATGATGGAAGCCAGGCCGTGGGTCGT
TCGTCCTTTTACTGCCTGGAATATTTCCCGTCGCAAATGCTAAGAACGGGTAACAACTTCCAGTTCAGCT
ACGAGTTTGAGAACGTACCTTTCCATAGCAGCTACGCTCACAGCCAAAGCCTGGACCGACTAATGAATCC
ACTCATCGACCAATACTTGTACTATCTCTCTAGAACTATTAACGGTTCTGGACAGAATCAACAAACGCTA
AAATTCAGTGTGGCCGGACCCAGCAACATGGCTGTCCAGGGAAGAAACTACATACCTGGACCCAGCTACC
GACAACAACGTGTCTCAACCACTGTGACTCAAAACAACAACAGCGAATTTGCTTGGCCTGGAGCTTCTTC
TTGGGCTCTCAATGGACGTAATAGCTTGATGAATCCTGGACCTGCTATGGCCTCTCACAAAGAAGGAGAG
GACCGTTTCTTTCCTTTGTCTGGATCTTTAATTTTTGGCAAACAAGGTACTGGCAGAGACAACGTGGATG
CGGACAAAGTCATGATAACCAACGAAGAAGAAATTAAAACTACTAACCCGGTAGCAACGGAGTCCTATGG
ACAAGTGGCCACAAACCACCAGAGTGCCCAAACCGCCCTCAAACCCTTCCTCGCACAGGCGCAGACCGGT
TGGGTTCAAAACCAAGGAATACTTCCGGGTATGGTTTGGCAGGACAGAGATGTGTACCTGCAAGGACCCA
TTTGGGCCAAAATTCCTCACACGGACGGCAACTTTCACCCTTCTCCGCTGATGGGAGGGTTTGGAATGAA
GCACCCGCCTCCTCAGATCCTCATCAAAAACACACCTGTACCTGCGGATCCTCCAACGGCCTTCAACAAG
GACAAGCTGAACTCTTTCATCACCCAGTATTCTACTGGTCAAGTCAGCGTGGAGATCGAGTGGGAGCTGC
AGAAGGAAAACAGCAAGCGCTGGAACCCGGAGATCCAGTACACTTCCAACTATTACAAGTCTAATAATGT
TGAATTTGCTGTTAATACTGAAGGTGTATATAGTGAACCCCGCCCCATTGGCACCAGATACCTGACTCGT
AATCTGTAAGTCGACTTGCTTGTTAATCAATAAACCGTTTAATTCGTTTCAGTTGAACTTTGGTCTCTGC
GAAGGGCAATTCGTTTAAACCTGCAGGACTAGAGGTCCTGTATTAGAGGTCACGTGAGTGTTTTGCGACA
TTTTGCGACACCATGTGGTCACGCTGGGTATTTAAGCCCGAGTGAGCACGCAGGGTCTCCATTTTGAAGC
GGGAGGTTTGAACGCGCAGCCGCCAAGCCGAATTCTGCAGATATCACATGTCCTAGGAACTATCGATCCA
TCACACTGGCGGCCGCTCGACTAGAGCGGCCGCCACCGCGGTGGAGCTCCAGCTTTTGCGGACCGAATCG
GAAAGAACATGTGAGCAAAAGGCCAGCAAAAGGCCAGGAACCGTAAAAAGGCCGCGTTGCTGGCGTTTTT
CCATAGGCTCCGCCCCCCTGACGAGCATCACAAAAATCGACGCTCAAGTCAGAGGTGGCGAAACCCGACA
GGACTATAAAGATACCAGGCGTTTCCCCCTGGAAGCTCCCTCGTGCGCTCTCCTGTTCCGACCCTGCCGC
TTACCGGATACCTGTCCGCCTTTCTCCCTTCGGGAAGCGTGGCGCTTTCTCATAGCTCACGCTGTAGGTA
TCTCAGTTCGGTGTAGGTCGTTCGCTCCAAGCTGGGCTGTGTGCACGAACCCCCCGTTCAGCCCGACCGC
TGCGCCTTATCCGGTAACTATCGTCTTGAGTCCAACCCGGTAAGACACGACTTATCGCCACTGGCAGCAG
CCACTGGTAACAGGATTAGCAGAGCGAGGTATGTAGGCGGTGCTACAGAGTTCTTGAAGTGGTGGCCTAA
CTACGGCTACACTAGAAGAACAGTATTTGGTATCTGCGCTCTGCTGAAGCCAGTTACCTTCGGAAAAAGA
GTTGGTAGCTCTTGATCCGGCAAACAAACCACCGCTGGTAGCGGTGGTTTTTTTGTTTGCAAGCAGCAGA
TTACGCGCAGAAAAAAAGGATCTCAAGAAGATCCTTTGATCTTTTCTACGGGGTCTGACGCTCAGTGGAA
CGAAAACTCACGTTAAGGGATTTTGGTCATGAGATTATCAAAAAGGATCTTCACCTAGATCCTTTTAAAT
TAAAAATGAAGTTTTAAATCAATCTAAAGTATATATGAGTAAACTTGGTCTGACAGTTACCAATGCTTAA
TCAGTGAGGCACCTATCTCAGCGATCTGTCTATTTCGTTCATCCATAGTTGCCTGACTCCCCGTCGTGTA
GATAACTACGATACGGGAGGGCTTACCATCTGGCCCCAGTGCTGCAATGATACCGCGAGACCCACGCTCA
CCGGCTCCAGATTTATCAGCAATAAACCAGCCAGCCGGAAGGGCCGAGCGCAGAAGTGGTCCTGCAACTT
TATCCGCCTCCATCCAGTCTATTAATTGTTGCCGGGAAGCTAGAGTAAGTAGTTCGCCAGTTAATAGTTT
GCGCAACGTTGTTGCCATTGCTACAGGCATCGTGGTGTCACGCTCGTCGTTTGGTATGGCTTCATTCAGC
TCCGGTTCCCAACGATCAAGGCGAGTTACATGATCCCCCATGTTGTGCAAAAAAGCGGTTAGCTCCTTCG
GTCCTCCGATCGTTGTCAGAAGTAAGTTGGCCGCAGTGTTATCACTCATGGTTATGGCAGCACTGCATAA
TTCTCTTACTGTCATGCCATCCGTAAGATGCTTTTCTGTGACTGGTGAGTACTCAACCAAGTCATTCTGA
GAATAGTGTATGCGGCGACCGAGTTGCTCTTGCCCGGCGTCAATACGGGATAATACCGCGCCACATAGCA
GAACTTTAAAAGTGCTCATCATTGGAAAACGTTCTTCGGGGCGAAAACTCTCAAGGATCTTACCGCTGTT
GAGATCCAGTTCGATGTAACCCACTCGTGCACCCAACTGATCTTCAGCATCTTTTACTTTCACCAGCGTT
TCTGGGTGAGCAAAAACAGGAAGGCAAAATGCCGCAAAAAAGGGAATAAGGGCGACACGGAAATGTTGAA
TACTCATACTCTTCCTTTTTCAATATTATTGAAGCATTTATCAGGGTTATTGTCTCATGAGCGGATACAT
ATTTGAATGTATTTAGAAAAATAAACAAATAGGGGTTCCGCGCACATTTCCCCGAAAAGTGCCACCTGAC
GTC
